>Addgene plasmid #143605 | TFORF2745 | addgene full sequence | sequence record 400496 | Addgene NGS Result
TTAATGTAGTCTTATGCAATACTCTTGTAGTCTTGCAACATGGTAACGATGAGTTAGCAACATGCCTTAC
AAGGAGAGAAAAAGCACCGTGCATGCCGATTGGTGGAAGTAAGGTGGTACGATCGTGCCTTATTAGGAAG
GCAACAGACGGGTCTGACATGGATTGGACGAACCACTGAATTGCCGCATTGCAGAGATATTGTATTTAAG
TGCCTAGCTCGATACATAAACGGGTCTCTCTGGTTAGACCAGATCTGAGCCTGGGAGCTCTCTGGCTAAC
TAGGGAACCCACTGCTTAAGCCTCAATAAAGCTTGCCTTGAGTGCTTCAAGTAGTGTGTGCCCGTCTGTT
GTGTGACTCTGGTAACTAGAGATCCCTCAGACCCTTTTAGTCAGTGTGGAAAATCTCTAGCAGTGGCGCC
CGAACAGGGACTTGAAAGCGAAAGGGAAACCAGAGGAGCTCTCTCGACGCAGGACTCGGCTTGCTGAAGC
GCGCACGGCAAGAGGCGAGGGGCGGCGACTGGTGAGTACGCCAAAAATTTTGACTAGCGGAGGCTAGAAG
GAGAGAGATGGGTGCGAGAGCGTCAGTATTAAGCGGGGGAGAATTAGATCGCGATGGGAAAAAATTCGGT
TAAGGCCAGGGGGAAAGAAAAAATATAAATTAAAACATATAGTATGGGCAAGCAGGGAGCTAGAACGATT
CGCAGTTAATCCTGGCCTGTTAGAAACATCAGAAGGCTGTAGACAAATACTGGGACAGCTACAACCATCC
CTTCAGACAGGATCAGAAGAACTTAGATCATTATATAATACAGTAGCAACCCTCTATTGTGTGCATCAAA
GGATAGAGATAAAAGACACCAAGGAAGCTTTAGACAAGATAGAGGAAGAGCAAAACAAAAGTAAGACCAC
CGCACAGCAAGCGGCCGCTGATCTTCAGACCTGGAGGAGGAGATATGAGGGACAATTGGAGAAGTGAATT
ATATAAATATAAAGTAGTAAAAATTGAACCATTAGGAGTAGCACCCACCAAGGCAAAGAGAAGAGTGGTG
CAGAGAGAAAAAAGAGCAGTGGGAATAGGAGCTTTGTTCCTTGGGTTCTTGGGAGCAGCAGGAAGCACTA
TGGGCGCAGCGTCAATGACGCTGACGGTACAGGCCAGACAATTATTGTCTGGTATAGTGCAGCAGCAGAA
CAATTTGCTGAGGGCTATTGAGGCGCAACAGCATCTGTTGCAACTCACAGTCTGGGGCATCAAGCAGCTC
CAGGCAAGAATCCTGGCTGTGGAAAGATACCTAAAGGATCAACAGCTCCTGGGGATTTGGGGTTGCTCTG
GAAAACTCATTTGCACCACTGCTGTGCCTTGGAATGCTAGTTGGAGTAATAAATCTCTGGAACAGATTTG
GAATCACACGACCTGGATGGAGTGGGACAGAGAAATTAACAATTACACAAGCTTAATACACTCCTTAATT
GAAGAATCGCAAAACCAGCAAGAAAAGAATGAACAAGAATTATTGGAATTAGATAAATGGGCAAGTTTGT
GGAATTGGTTTAACATAACAAATTGGCTGTGGTATATAAAATTATTCATAATGATAGTAGGAGGCTTGGT
AGGTTTAAGAATAGTTTTTGCTGTACTTTCTATAGTGAATAGAGTTAGGCAGGGATATTCACCATTATCG
TTTCAGACCCACCTCCCAACCCCGAGGGGACCCATGCATTGCATCTCAATTAGTCAGCAACCAGGTGTGG
AAAGTCCCCAGGCTCCCCAGCAGGCAGAAGTATGCAAAGCATGCGTCTCAATTAGTCAGCAACCATAGTC
CCGCCCCTAACTCCGCCCATCCCGCCCCTAACTCCGCCCAGTTCCGCCCATTCTCCGCCCCATGGCTGAC
TAATTTTTTTTATTTATGCAGAGGCCGAGGCCGCCTCGGCCTCTGAGCTATTCCAGAAGTAGTGAGGAGG
CTTTTTTGGAGGCCTAGGCTTTTGCAAAAAGCTTTCTAGAGGTACCACCGGAGCTTACCATGACCGAGTA
CAAGCCCACGGTGCGCCTCGCCACCCGCGACGACGTCCCCAGGGCCGTACGCACCCTCGCCGCCGCGTTC
GCCGACTACCCCGCCACGCGCCACACCGTCGATCCGGACCGCCACATCGAGCGGGTCACCGAGCTGCAAG
AACTCTTCCTCACGCGCGTCGGGCTCGACATCGGCAAGGTGTGGGTCGCGGACGACGGCGCCGCCGTGGC
GGTCTGGACCACGCCGGAGAGCGTCGAAGCGGGGGCGGTGTTCGCCGAGATCGGCCCGCGCATGGCCGAG
TTGAGCGGTTCCCGGCTGGCCGCGCAGCAACAGATGGAAGGCCTCCTGGCGCCGCACCGGCCCAAGGAGC
CCGCGTGGTTCCTGGCCACCGTCGGCGTCTCGCCCGACCACCAGGGCAAGGGTCTGGGCAGCGCCGTCGT
GCTCCCCGGAGTGGAGGCGGCCGAGCGCGCCGGGGTGCCCGCCTTCCTGGAGACCTCCGCGCCCCGCAAC
CTCCCCTTCTACGAGCGGCTCGGCTTCACCGTCACCGCCGACGTCGAGGTGCCCGAAGGACCGCGCACCT
GGTGCATGACCCGCAAGCCCGGTGCCAGTTAACGAATTCTAGATCTTGAGACAAATGGCAGTATTCATCC
ACAATTTTAAAAGAAAAGGGGGGATTGGGGGGTACAGTGCAGGGGAAAGAATAGTAGACATAATAGCAAC
AGACATACAAACTAAAGAATTACAAAAACAAATTACAAAAATTCAAAATTTTCGGGTTTATTACAGGGAC
AGCAGAGATCCACTTTGGCGCCGGCTCGAGGCCTGCAGGTGCAAAGATGGATAAAGTTTTAAACAGAGAG
GAATCTTTGCAGCTAATGGACCTTCTAGGTCTTGAAAGGAGTGGGAATTGGCTCCGGTGCCCGTCAGTGG
GCAGAGCGCACATCGCCCACAGTCCCCGAGAAGTTGGGGGGAGGGGTCGGCAATTGAACCGGTGCCTAGA
GAAGGTGGCGCGGGGTAAACTGGGAAAGTGATGTCGTGTACTGGCTCCGCCTTTTTCCCGAGGGTGGGGG
AGAACCGTATATAAGTGCAGTAGTCGCCGTGAACGTTCTTTTTCGCAACGGGTTTGCCGCCAGAACACAG
GTAAGTGCCGTGTGTGGTTCCCGCGGGCCTGGCCTCTTTACGGGTTATGGCCCTTGCGTGCCTTGAATTA
CTTCCACCTGGCTGCAGTACGTGATTCTTGATCCCGAGCTTCGGGTTGGAAGTGGGTGGGAGAGTTCGAG
GCCTTGCGCTTAAGGAGCCCCTTCGCCTCGTGCTTGAGTTGAGGCCTGGCCTGGGCGCTGGGGCCGCCGC
GTGCGAATCTGGTGGCACCTTCGCGCCTGTCTCGCTGCTTTCGATAAGTCTCTAGCCATTTAAAATTTTT
GATGACCTGCTGCGACGCTTTTTTTCTGGCAAGATAGTCTTGTAAATGCGGGCCAAGATCTGCACACTGG
TATTTCGGTTTTTGGGGCCGCGGGCGGCGACGGGGCCCGTGCGTCCCAGCGCACATGTTCGGCGAGGCGG
GGCCTGCGAGCGCGGCCACCGAGAATCGGACGGGGGTAGTCTCAAGCTGGCCGGCCTGCTCTGGTGCCTG
GCCTCGCGCCGCCGTGTATCGCCCCGCCCTGGGCGGCAAGGCTGGCCCGGTCGGCACCAGTTGCGTGAGC
GGAAAGATGGCCGCTTCCCGGCCCTGCTGCAGGGAGCTCAAAATGGAGGACGCGGCGCTCGGGAGAGCGG
GCGGGTGAGTCACCCACACAAAGGAAAAGGGCCTTTCCGTCCTCAGCCGTCGCTTCATGTGACTCCACGG
AGTACCGGGCGCCGTCCAGGCACCTCGATTAGTTCTCGAGCTTTTGGAGTACGTCGTCTTTAGGTTGGGG
GGAGGGGTTTTATGCGATGGAGTTTCCCCACACTGAGTGGGTGGAGACTGAAGTTAGGCCAGCTTGGCAC
TTGATGTAATTCTCCTTGGAATTTGCCCTTTTTGAGTTTGGATCTTGGTTCATTCTCAAGCCTCAGACAG
TGGTTCAAAGTTTTTTTCTTCCATTTCAGGTGTCGTGAGGCTAGCACCGCCACCATGAGCTCCTCCCCCT
CCCGCAGTGCCGCCGACATCTACATCCGGGAGTATTTCCACAGCCACGTCAGCGGCGGCCACCCCGAGGC
CACTCCTCTCCGTGTGATGTACACGGACCGGCCGCTGAGCCAGACGGACCCAGTCACGCTGCAGTACTGT
TGCCTGACCGACGACCGCCAGGCTTTCCGCCCGCCCACACGGGCAGAGCTGGCGCGGCACCGCGTGGTGG
TCACCACCACCTCCCAGGCCCGTGAGCTCAGGGTGCCGGTCGGCTTCTTCTCCCACATTCTCATCGATGA
GGCGGCCCAGATGCTGGAGTGCGAGGCCCTCACCCCGCTGGCCTATGCCTCGCACGGCACCCGCCTCGTG
CTGGCGGGCGACCACATGCAGGTCACACCCCGGCTGTTCAGTGTGGCCAGGGCCCGGGCGGCCGAGCACA
CGCTGCTGCACCGCCTCTTCCTGTGCTACCAGCAGGAGACTCACGAGGTGGCGCGGCAGAGCCGCCTGGT
CTTCCACGAGAACTACCGCTGCACGGACGCCATTGTCAGCTTCATCTCGCGGCACTTCTACGTGGCCAAG
GGCAACCCCATCCACGCCAGGGGCAAGGTTCCGCCCCACCCCCGGCACTACCCGCTCATGTTCTGCCACG
TGGCGGGCAGCCCAGACCGGGACATGTCCATGGCGTCCTGGCTGAATCTGGCTGAGATTGCGCAGGTCGT
CGAGAAGGTGCAGGAGGCCTACAACACCTGGCCCAGCTGCTGGGGCGGCCGCGAGCAGAGGTGCATCTGT
GTCGTTTCCCACGGTGCCCAGGTCAGTGCACTGAGGCAGGAGCTGAGGAGGCGGGACCTAGGCCAGGTGT
CTGTCGGCAGTTTTGAGATCCTGCCAGGGCGGCAGTTCCGGGTCGTGGTGCTCAGCACTGTGCACACCTG
CCAGAGCCTGCTCAGCCCTGGGGCACTGGCCCCTGAGTTCTTCACCGACGCCCGCGTGCTCAACACCGTC
CTGACCCGCGCCCAGTCCCAGCTGGTGGTAGTGGGGGACGCCGTGGCCCTCTGCTCCTTCGGGGCCTGCG
GCAAGCTCTGGGAGAGCTTCATCCGTGAGTGCGTGGAGCGGCACAGTGTCTGCCCCGAGGGCCTGTCCAT
GGAGCAGGTCGAGCAGGGTGTGGCGCAGAGACGGCGCTGGCCTCCCCGAGGCACACAGGCTGGGGCAGCG
GGGAACTGGGAGGCTGCCCCAGAGCCAGTAGGGGACCTGGCCGAGGAGCAGGCGGCTGTGGTGACGGCCA
TGGTGAAGGCAGAGCCGGGAGATGAGGCTCTGAGCCCAGCATCCCGTGACATCACGGCAACCACAGCGCA
GACGGAGGCTGCGGCAGCACCAGCAGGAGACGCAGTGAAGGAAGACGTGGTGCCCGGGGCCTGTGCGGCA
GGAGCGGCTGCTGCAGCGGGCGTGGAGTCCACGGAGGCTGAGGATGCAGAGGCTGACTTCTGGCCGTGGG
ACGGGGAGCTCAACGCTGACGACGCCATCCTACGGGAGCTTCTGGACGAGAGCCAGAAGGTGATGGTGAC
CGTCGGGGAGGACGGGCTGCTGGACACTGTCGCCAGGCCCGAGTCCCTGCAGCAGGCCCGGCTGTACGAG
AACCTGCCCCCGGCTGCGCTACGGAAGCTGCTGCACGCGGAGCCCGAGCGGTACCGCCACTGCTCTTTCG
TGCCAGAGACCTTCGAGCGGGCGTCAGCCATCCCGCTGGACGATGCCTCCTCGGGCCCCATCCAGGTCAG
GGGCCGCCTGGACTGTGGGATGGCCTTCGCCGGGGATGAGGTGCTGGTGCAGCTCCTTTCGGGAGACAAG
GCGCCCGAGGGGCGGCTTCGGGGCCGCGTGCTGGGCGTGCTGAAGAGGAAGAGGCACGAGCTGGCGTTTG
TGTGCCGCATGGACACGTGGGACCCGCGCATCATGGTCCCCATCAATGGCTCCGTGACCAAGATCTTCGT
GGCCGAGCTGAAGGACCCATCGCAGGTCCCCATCTACAGCCTCCGGAAGGGCCGGCTGCAGCGTGTGGGG
CTTGAGAGGCTCACCGCCGAGGCCCGGCACAGCCGGCTCTTCTGGGTCCAAATTGTCCTGTGGCGGCAAG
GCTTCTACTACCCGCTGGGCATCGTCCGGGAGGTGCTGCCTGAGGCCAGCACCTGGGAGCAGGGCCTCCG
CATCCTCGGCCTGGAGTACAGCTTGAGGGTGCCCCCGTCGGACCAGGCCACCATCACCAAGGTGCTGCAG
AAATACCACACGGAGCTTGGCCGGGTTGCCGGCCGCCGAGAGGACTGCCGCGCCTTCTTGACCTTCACTG
TGGACCCCCAGGGCGCCTGCAACCTCGATGATGCCCTCAGTGTCCGAGACCTGGGTCCCAGGTGCGAGGT
GGCTGTGCACATCACTGATGTGGCCAGCTTCGTGCCCAGGGACGGGGTGCTGGACGTGGAGGCGCGAAGG
CAGGGCGCTGCGTTCTATGCCCCCGGCAGGGAGCCAGTGCCCATGCTGCCGGCCAGCCTCTGCCAGGACG
TCCTCAGCCTCCTGCCTGGCCGGGACCGCCTGGCCATCTCCCTGTTCCTCACCATGGAGAAGGCCAGTGG
CCAGCTGAAGAGCCTGCGCTTTGCACCCTCCGTGGTCCAGTCTGACCGCCAGCTGTCCTACGAGGAGGCG
GAGGAGGTGATCAGGCAGCACCCGGGTGCCGGCCGTGAGCTGCCGGCCCGCCTGGACTCCGTGGACGCCT
GCGTCGTGGCCGCGTGCTACTTCTCTCGGCTGCTGCGCCGGCACCGCCTGCGGTCCGACTGCTTCTATGA
GCAGCCGGACGAGGACGGCACCCTGGGCTTCCGCGCGGCCCACATCATGGTGAAGGAGTACATGATTCAG
TTTAATAGGCTCGTGGCTGAGTTCCTGGTGGGCAGCGAGTGCACGCGGACGGTCACGCCTCTGCGGTGGC
AGCCAGCACCCCGCAGCCAGCAGCTCAAGGCCCTGTGTGAGAAGCATGGGGACCGGGTGCCCCTGTCACT
GCACCTCGGCCACCACCTGCACGGCGGCGGGGGCAGTCCCCCCGACACGCGGCTGCACCTCCTGGCCTCC
CTCTGGAAGCAGGTCCAGTTTGCTGCCCGCACCCAGGACTACGAACAGATGGTGGACTTGGTCACCACGG
ACGACATGCACCCATTCCTGGCTCCTGCAGGCCGCGACCTCCGCAAGGCCCTGGAGCGCTCGGCGTTCGG
CCGCTGCGCCCGGGGCCACCAGCAGCAGGGCGGCCACTACTCGCTGCAGGTGGACTGGTACACGTGGGCC
ACCTCGCCCATCCGCAGGTACCTGGACGTGGTGTTGCAGCGGCAGATCCTGCTGGCGCTGGGCCATGGGG
GCTCTGCCTACTCTGCCAGGGACATCGATGGGCTCTGCCAGGCCTTCAGCCTCCAGCACGCACTTGCCCA
GAGCTATCAGCGGCGGGCGCGCAGCCTGCACCTGGCCGTGCAGCTCAAGGCCCAGCCTCTGGACAAGCTG
GGCTTCGTGGTGGACGTGGAGGCGGGCTCCCGCTGCTTCCGGCTGCTCTTCCCCAGCAACCGGGAGACGC
TGCCTGACCCCTGCCCCGTCCCCTACGGCTCCCTGCAGCTGGCCGAGCACCCCCACGCCCTGGCAGGCCG
GCCGGGCCTGCGGCTCCTGTGGCGGCGCCGTGTCTACTCAGCGCAGGGATCCAGCCCGCCCCTGCCACTG
CCTGGCACTGTGCCGGACCCACACACCCTGGCCGTGGAGACGGCCCTGTGGAAGCAGCTGCTGGAGCTGG
TGGAGCTGCAGCGCTGGCCGGAGGCGGCTGCTCTCATCCAGGAGAAGGGCGAGGCGTCCCAGCGGCGGGA
GCTGGTGCAGGTGCAGCGGAGCCACTGTGGCCATTTCCTGGAGGTGGCCCGGGAGCTGGGCAGTGGGGAC
ACCCTGCAGGTGCAGCTCGGCACCAGCCTGCAGCACGGCTTCCTGGTACCGAGCCCTCAGCTCTGGACGG
TGGCACCGGGCTTCAGCCTCTGCCTGGAGCACGTGGAGCGGCCCGGAGACTGCTTCTCAGGCCGTGTGTA
CCGGGCCCCGAGGGACCGGTACCGCGACGTGGATGAGTACGCCTGCGTGTGGGAACCATTCTGCGCCCTG
GAGTCGGCCACCGGCGCGGTTGCCGAGAATGACTCCGTCACACTTCAGCACCTGAGTGTCTCCTGGGAGG
CGTCACGGACGCCGCAGGGGCAGCTGCAGGGCGCCTTCCGCCTGGAGGCCGCCTTCCTCGAGGAGAACTG
TGCCGACATCAACTTCAGCTGCTGCTACCTCTGCATCCGGCTCGAGGGGCTGCCGGCTCCCACGGCCAGC
CCACGCCCTGGGCCCAGCAGCCTCGGCCCTGGCCTGAATGTTGACCCCGGCACGTATACCTGGGTGGCCC
ACGGGCAGACGCAGGACTGGGACCAGGAGCGCCGGGCAGACCGGCAGGAGGCTCCCAGACGGGTGCACCT
CTTCGTCCACCACATGGGCATGGAGAAGGTTCCGGAAGAGGTGCTGAGGCCGGGCACCCTGTTCACCGTT
GAGCTGCTGCCCAAGCAGCTTCCTGATCTCCGCAAGGAGGAAGCCGTGCGTGGACTAGAGGAGGCGTCCC
CGCTGGTCACCAGCATCGCACTGGGCCGGCCTGTCCCGCAGCCCCTCTGCAGAGTGATCCCCAGCAGGTT
CCTGGAGCGGCAGACCTACAACATCCCCGGAGGCCGCCACAAGCTGAACCCCAGCCAGAACGTGGCGGTC
AGGGAGGCTCTGGAGAAGCCTTTCACGGTCATTCAGGGCCCACCAGGTACAGGGAAGACGATCGTGGGCC
TCCACATCGTATTCTGGTTTCATAAATCAAACCAGGAGCAGGTGCAGCCCGGAGGCCCCCCCCGTGGGGA
GAAGCGGCTGGGGGGTCCCTGCATCTTGTACTGCGGCCCCTCCAACAAGTCGGTGGATGTCCTGGCAGGA
CTGCTCCTGAGAAGGATGGAGCTGAAGCCCCTCCGTGTGTACAGTGAGCAGGCTGAGGCCAGCGAGTTCC
CAGTGCCGCGTGTGGGCAGCAGGAAGCTGCTCAGGAAGAGCCCCCGGGAGGGGAGGCCGAACCAGAGCCT
CAGGAGCATCACCCTGCACCACCGGATCCGGCAGGCCCCCAACCCTTACTCGTCGGAAATCAAGGCCTTT
GACACCCGGCTGCAGAGAGGGGAGCTCTTCTCCAGGGAGGACCTGGTCTGGTACAAGAAGGTCTTGTGGG
AGGCTCGGAAGTTCGAGCTGGACCGGCATGAGGTCATCCTCTGCACCTGCTCCTGTGCAGCCTCTGCCAG
CCTCAAAATCCTGGACGTGAGGCAGATCCTTGTTGACGAGGCAGGCATGGCCACGGAACCTGAAACCCTC
ATCCCCCTGGTGCAGTTCCCACAGGCCGAGAAGGTGGTTCTTCTCGGAGACCACAAGCAGCTGCGGCCTG
TGGTCAAGAATGAGCGGCTGCAAAACCTGGGTCTGGACCGGTCTCTGTTCGAGCGGTACCACGAGGACGC
ACATATGCTGGACACTCAGTACCGCATGCATGAGGGCATCTGTGCCTTCCCCTCTGTGGCGTTCTACAAG
AGCAAGCTGAAGACGTGGCAGGGCCTGAGGAGGCCGCCCAGTGTCCTGGGCCACGCTGGCAAGGAGAGCT
GCCCTGTCATCTTTGGCCACGTGCAGGGCCACGAGCGGAGCCTGCTGGTGTCCACGGACGAAGGGAATGA
GAACTCCAAGGCCAACCTGGAGGAGGTGGCTGAGGTGGTCCGTATCACCAAGCAGCTGACCCTGGGGAGG
ACCGTAGAGCCCCAGGACATCGCCGTCCTCACGCCCTACAACGCGCAGGCCTCTGAGATCAGCAAGGCCC
TTCGGCGAGAGGGCATCGCCGGGGTGGCCGTGTCCTCCATCACCAAGAGCCAGGGGAGCGAGTGGCGCTA
TGTGCTGGTGAGCACCGTCCGCACCTGTGCCAAGAGCGACCTGGACCAGCGGCCCACCAAGAGCTGGCTC
AAGAAGTTTCTGGGCTTCGTTGTGGACCCCAACCAAGTGAATGTGGCTGTCACGCGGGCCCAGGAGGGGC
TCTGCCTGATCGGAGACCACCTCCTTCTGCGCTGCTGCCCCCTCTGGCGTAGCCTCCTGGACTTCTGCGA
GGCTCAGCAGACCCTCGTGCCTGCCGGCCAGGTGCGCGTCTGCAGGAGGCCAACTATGCCTTCCTAGTAA
TGAACTAGTCCGTAACTTGAAAGTATTTCGATTTCTTGGCTTTATATATCTTGTGGAAAGGACGATCAGG
TAATCGTAGACATATAACTACGCGTTAAGTCGACAATCAACCTCTGGATTACAAAATTTGTGAAAGATTG
ACTGGTATTCTTAACTATGTTGCTCCTTTTACGCTATGTGGATACGCTGCTTTAATGCCTTTGTATCATG
CTATTGCTTCCCGTATGGCTTTCATTTTCTCCTCCTTGTATAAATCCTGGTTGCTGTCTCTTTATGAGGA
GTTGTGGCCCGTTGTCAGGCAACGTGGCGTGGTGTGCACTGTGTTTGCTGACGCAACCCCCACTGGTTGG
GGCATTGCCACCACCTGTCAGCTCCTTTCCGGGACTTTCGCTTTCCCCCTCCCTATTGCCACGGCGGAAC
TCATCGCCGCCTGCCTTGCCCGCTGCTGGACAGGGGCTCGGCTGTTGGGCACTGACAATTCCGTGGTGTT
GTCGGGGAAATCATCGTCCTTTCCTTGGCTGCTCGCCTGTGTTGCCACCTGGATTCTGCGCGGGACGTCC
TTCTGCTACGTCCCTTCGGCCCTCAATCCAGCGGACCTTCCTTCCCGCGGCCTGCTGCCGGCTCTGCGGC
CTCTTCCGCGTCTTCGCCTTCGCCCTCAGACGAGTCGGATCTCCCTTTGGGCCGCCTCCCCGCGTCGACT
TTAAGACCAATGACTTACAAGGCAGCTGTAGATCTTAGCCACTTTTTAAAAGAAAAGGGGGGACTGGAAG
GGCTAATTCACTCCCAACGAAGACAAGATCTGCTTTTTGCTTGTACTGGGTCTCTCTGGTTAGACCAGAT
CTGAGCCTGGGAGCTCTCTGGCTAACTAGGGAACCCACTGCTTAAGCCTCAATAAAGCTTGCCTTGAGTG
CTTCAAGTAGTGTGTGCCCGTCTGTTGTGTGACTCTGGTAACTAGAGATCCCTCAGACCCTTTTAGTCAG
TGTGGAAAATCTCTAGCAGTACGTATAGTAGTTCATGTCATCTTATTATTCAGTATTTATAACTTGCAAA
GAAATGAATATCAGAGAGTGAGAGGAACTTGTTTATTGCAGCTTATAATGGTTACAAATAAAGCAATAGC
ATCACAAATTTCACAAATAAAGCATTTTTTTCACTGCATTCTAGTTGTGGTTTGTCCAAACTCATCAATG
TATCTTATCATGTCTGGCTCTAGCTATCCCGCCCCTAACTCCGCCCATCCCGCCCCTAACTCCGCCCAGT
TCCGCCCATTCTCCGCCCCATGGCTGACTAATTTTTTTTATTTATGCAGAGGCCGAGGCCGCCTCGGCCT
CTGAGCTATTCCAGAAGTAGTGAGGAGGCTTTTTTGGAGGCCTAGGGACGTACCCAATTCGCCCTATAGT
GAGTCGTATTACGCGCGCTCACTGGCCGTCGTTTTACAACGTCGTGACTGGGAAAACCCTGGCGTTACCC
AACTTAATCGCCTTGCAGCACATCCCCCTTTCGCCAGCTGGCGTAATAGCGAAGAGGCCCGCACCGATCG
CCCTTCCCAACAGTTGCGCAGCCTGAATGGCGAATGGG
[124 nt withheld, positions 11939-12062]
C
[91 nt withheld, positions 12064-12154]
A
[49 nt withheld, positions 12156-12204]
CCTTTGACGTTGGAGTCCACGTTCTTT
[37 nt withheld, positions 12232-12268]
ACCCTATCTCGGTCTATTCTTTTGATTTATAAGGGATTTTGCCGATTTCGGCCTATTGGTTAAAAAATGA
GCTGATTTAACAAAAATTTAACGCGAATTTTAACAAAATATTAACGCTTACAATTTAGGTGGCACTTTTC
GGGGAAATGTGCGCGGAACCCCTATTTGTTTATTTTTCTAAATACATTCAAATATGTATCCGCTCATGAG
ACAATAACCCTGATAAATGCTTCAATAATATTGAAAAAGGAAGAGTATGAGTATTCAACATTTCCGTGTC
GCCCTTATTCCCTTTTTTGCGGCATTTTGCCTTCCTGTTTTTGCTCACCCAGAAACGCTGGTGAAAGTAA
AAGATGCTGAAGATCAGTTGGGTGCACGAGTGGGTTACATCGAACTGGATCTCAACAGCGGTAAGATCCT
TGAGAGTTTTCGCCCCGAAGAACGTTTTCCAATGATGAGCACTTTTAAAGTTCTGCTATGTGGCGCGGTA
TTATCCCGTATTGACGCCGGGCAAGAGCAACTCGGTCGCCGCATACACTATTCTCAGAATGACTTGGTTG
AGTACTCACCAGTCACAGAAAAGCATCTTACGGATGGCATGACAGTAAGAGAATTATGCAGTGCTGCCAT
AACCATGAGTGATAACACTGCGGCCAACTTACTTCTGACAACGATCGGAGGACCGAAGGAGCTAACCGCT
TTTTTGCACAACATGGGGGATCATGTAACTCGCCTTGATCGTTGGGAACCGGAGCTGAATGAAGCCATAC
CAAACGACGAGCGTGACACCACGATGCCTGTAGCAATGGCAACAACGTTGCGCAAACTATTAACTGGCGA
ACTACTTACTCTAGCTTCCCGGCAACAATTAATAGACTGGATGGAGGCGGATAAAGTTGCAGGACCACTT
CTGCGCTCGGCCCTTCCGGCTGGCTGGTTTATTGCTGATAAATCTGGAGCCGGTGAGCGTGGGTCTCGCG
GTATCATTGCAGCACTGGGGCCAGATGGTAAGCCCTCCCGTATCGTAGTTATCTACACGACGGGGAGTCA
GGCAACTATGGATGAACGAAATAGACAGATCGCTGAGATAGGTGCCTCACTGATTAAGCATTGGTAACTG
TCAGACCAAGTTTACTCATATATACTTTAGATTGATTTAAAACTTCATTTTTAATTTAAAAGGATCTAGG
TGAAGATCCTTTTTGATAATCTCATGACCAAAATCCCTTAACGTGAGTTTTCGTTCCACTGAGCGTCAGA
CCCCGTAGAAAAGATCAAAGGATCTTCTTGAGATCCTTTTTTTCTGCGCGTAATCTGCTGCTTGCAAACA
AAAAAACCACCGCTACCAGCGGTGGTTTGTTTGCCGGATCAAGAGCTACCAACTCTTTTTCCGAAGGTAA
CTGGCTTCAGCAGAGCGCAGATACCAAATACTGTTCTTCTAGTGTAGCCGTAGTTAGGCCACCACTTCAA
GAACTCTGTAGCACCGCCTACATACCTCGCTCTGCTAATCCTGTTACCAGTGGCTGCTGCCAGTGGCGAT
AAGTCGTGTCTTACCGGGTTGGACTCAAGACGATAGTTACCGGATAAGGCGCAGCGGTCGGGCTGAACGG
GGGGTTCGTGCACACAGCCCAGCTTGGAGCGAACGACCTACACCGAACTGAGATACCTACAGCGTGAGCT
ATGAGAAAGCGCCACGCTTCCCGAAGGGAGAAAGGCGGACAGGTATCCGGTAAGCGGCAGGGTCGGAACA
GGAGAGCGCACGAGGGAGCTTCCAGGGGGAAACGCCTGGTATCTTTATAGTCCTGTCGGGTTTCGCCACC
TCTGACTTGAGCGTCGATTTTTGTGATGCTCGTCAGGGGGGCGGAGCCTATGGAAAAACGCCAGCAACGC
GGCCTTTTTACGGTTCCTGGCCTTTTGCTGGCCTTTTGCTCACATGTTCTTTCCTGCGTTATCCCCTGAT
TCTGTGGATAACCGTATTACCGCCTTTGAGTGAGCTGATACCGCTCGCCGCAGCCGAACGACCGAGCGCA
GCGAGTCAGTGAGCGAGGAAGCGGAAGAGCGCCCAATACGCAAACCGCCTCTCCCCGCGCGTTGGCCGAT
TCATTAATGCAGCTGGCACGACAGGTTTCCCGACTGGAAAGCGGGCAGTGAGCGCAACGCAATTAATGTG
AGTTAGCTCACTCATTAGGCACCCCAGGCTTTACACTTTATGCTTCCGGCTCGTATGTTGTGTGGAATTG
TGAGCGGATAACAATTTCACACAGGAAACAGCTATGACCATGATTACGCCAAGCGCGCAATTAACCCTCA
CTAAAGGGAACAAAAGCTGGAGCTGCAAGC
Features (pLannotate 1.2.2; 31 found; start..end, strand, type, name):
      5..231     +  promoter       RSV promoter: Rous sarcoma virus enhancer/promoter
    232..412     +  LTR            5' LTR (truncated): truncated 5' long terminal repeat (LTR) from HIV-1
    459..584     +  misc_feature   HIV-1 Ψ: packaging signal of human immunodeficiency virus type 1
    568..931     +  CDS            HIV-1 gag (fragment): gag protein from human immunodeficiency virus 1; gag
   1077..1310    +  misc_feature   RRE: The Rev response element (RRE) of HIV-1 allows for Rev-dependent mRNA export from the nucleus to the cytoplasm.
   1687..1713    +  CDS            Rev (fragment): human immunodeficiency virus 1 (HIV-1) Rev protein; rev; enhances nuclear export of unspliced and incompletely spliced viral mRNAs
   1720..1743    +  promoter       SV40 promoter (fragment): SV40 early promoter
   1744..1815    +  promoter       SV40 promoter (fragment): SV40 enhancer and early promoter
   1839..1974    +  rep_origin     SV40 ori: SV40 origin of replication
   2020..2616    +  CDS            PuroR (fragment): puromycin N-acetyltransferase; pac from Streptomyces; confers resistance to puromycin
   2665..2782    +  misc_feature   cPPT/CTS: central polypurine tract and central termination sequence of HIV-1
   2847..2913    +  CDS            small t antigen (fragment): SV40 (simian virus 40) small t antigen
   2920..4098    +  promoter       EF-1α promoter: strong constitutive promoter for human elongation factor EF-1α
   4094..10354   +  CDS            HELZ2 (fragment): HELZ2_HUMAN - Also known as KIAA1769, PRIC285. Experimental evidence at protein level: Swiss-Prot protein existence level 1. Helicase that acts as a transcriptional coactivator for a number of nuclear receptors including PPARA, PPARG, THRA, THRB and RXRA. From Homo sapiens (Human).
  10370..10423   +  promoter       U6 promoter (fragment): RNA polymerase III promoter for human U6 snRNA
  10465..11053   +  misc_feature   WPRE: woodchuck hepatitis virus posttranscriptional regulatory element
  11104..11123   +  misc_feature   cPPT/CTS (fragment): central polypurine tract and central termination sequence of HIV-1
  11125..11358   +  LTR            3' LTR (ΔU3): self-inactivating 3' long terminal repeat (LTR) from HIV-1
  11436..11557   +  polyA_signal   SV40 poly(A) signal: SV40 polyadenylation signal
  11597..11732   +  rep_origin     SV40 ori: SV40 origin of replication
  11753..11771   -  promoter       T7 promoter: promoter for bacteriophage T7 RNA polymerase
  11779..11934   +  CDS            lacZα (fragment): LacZα fragment of β-galactosidase; lacZ fragment
  11939..12367   +  rep_origin     f1 ori (sequence partly withheld): f1 bacteriophage origin of replication; arrow indicates direction of (+) strand synthesis
  12420..12524   +  promoter       AmpR promoter: bla
  12525..13385   +  CDS            AmpR: β-lactamase; bla; confers resistance to ampicillin, carbenicillin, and related antibiotics
  13556..14144   +  rep_origin     ori: high-copy-number ColE1/pMB1/pBR322/pUC origin of replication
  14327..14419   +  CDS            lacI (fragment): lac repressor; lacI; The lac repressor binds to the lac operator to inhibit transcription in E. coli. This inhibition can be relieved by adding lactose or isopropyl-β-D-thiogalactopyranoside (IPTG).
  14432..14453   +  protein_bind   CAP binding site: CAP binding activates transcription in the presence of cAMP. E. coli catabolite activator protein
  14468..14498   +  promoter       lac promoter: promoter for the E. coli lac operon
  14502..14524   +  protein_bind   lac operator (fragment): The lac repressor binds to the lac operator to inhibit transcription in E. coli. This inhibition can be relieved by adding lactose or isopropyl-β-D-thiogalactopyranoside (IPTG). lac repressor encoded by lacI
  14567..14585   +  promoter       T3 promoter: promoter for bacteriophage T3 RNA polymerase
