[The description below was written by a language model from this plasmid's Addgene catalogue record and pLannotate feature annotations shown in this document.]
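Description:
TFORF2745 is a lentiviral mammalian expression plasmid built on the pLX_TRC317 backbone from the Broad Institute Genetic Perturbation Platform. It carries the human HELZ2 open reading frame (also known as PRIC285), a helicase that acts as a transcriptional coactivator for several nuclear receptors. It belongs to a barcoded collection of transcription factor ORFs. Each member has a unique 24-bp barcode so that the overexpressed factor can be identified in pooled screens, although the barcode itself is not annotated in the feature table. In bacteria the roughly 14.6 kb plasmid is maintained through a high-copy ColE1/pUC-type origin with ampicillin selection (AmpR), and an f1 origin is also present. The depositor warns that the plasmid may recombine, a known risk for LTR-containing plasmids.

The viral portion follows a third-generation, self-inactivating design. An RSV promoter drives a truncated HIV-1 5' LTR to produce the genomic RNA, followed by the Ψ packaging signal with a gag fragment, the Rev response element for Rev-dependent nuclear export, and a cPPT/CTS element. A ΔU3 3' LTR inactivates LTR promoter activity after integration. Within the transferred region, an SV40 early promoter/origin segment precedes a puromycin N-acetyltransferase gene, allowing selection of transduced cells. Downstream, the strong constitutive EF-1α promoter drives the approximately 6.3 kb HELZ2 ORF, which was made by gene synthesis. A WPRE after the ORF enhances transcript stability and expression, and an SV40 polyadenylation signal lies beyond the 3' LTR. Short U6, lacZα, lacI and small t antigen fragments appear to be backbone remnants. The construct is intended for stable HELZ2 overexpression, individually or within pooled screens such as directed differentiation studies.
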