Addgene plasmid #143605: TFORF2745
Purpose: Lentiviral vector for overexpressing transcription factor ORFs with unique 24-bp barcodes. Barcodes facilitate identification of transcription factors in pooled screens.
Depositing lab: Feng Zhang. Depositing organization: Broad Institute. Publication: A transcription factor atlas of directed differentiation. Joung J, Ma S, Tay T, Geiger-Schuller KR, Kirchgatterer PC, Verdine VK, Guo B, Arias-Garcia MA, Allen WE, Singh A, Kuksenko O, Abudayyeh OO, Gootenberg JS, Fu Z, Macrae RK, Buenrostro JD, Regev A, Zhang F. Cell. 2023 Jan 5;186(1):209-229.e26. doi: 10.1016/j.cell.2022.11.026. PubMed 36608654.
Backbone
  Vector backbone: pLX_TRC317
  Backbone manufacturer: Broad Institute Genetic Perturbation Platform
  Backbone size w/o insert (bp): 8264
  Vector type: Mammalian Expression, Lentiviral
  Selectable markers: Puromycin
Growth in bacteria
  Bacterial resistance: Ampicillin, 100 μg/mL
  Growth temperature: 37°C
  Growth strain: NEB Stable
  Copy number: High Copy
Gene/Insert
  Gene/Insert name: HELZ2
  Species: H. sapiens (human)
  Insert size (bp): 6344
  Entrez Gene: PRIC285 (a.k.a. RP4-697K14.11-001, PDIP-1)
  Promoter: EF1a
  Cloning method: Unknown
  Sequencing primers: 5′ GGGTGGAGACTGAAGTTAGGCCAG; 3′ CACATAGCGTAAAAGGAGCAACATAG
Terms and licenses: Academic/Nonprofit Terms; Industry Terms: Not Available to Industry
Depositor comments: NM_033405,ENST00000427522 . The transcription factor ORF portion of this plasmid was synthesized by Genewiz. Please test multiple small colonies in case of plasmid recombination. To make this collection available in a timely manner, a portion of this collection was not fully sequenced by Addgene. If an Addgene verified full plasmid sequence is not available, please contact us prior to placing an order to request the full sequence.
How to cite: TFORF2745 was a gift from Feng Zhang (Addgene plasmid # 143605 ; http://n2t.net/addgene:143605 ; RRID:Addgene_143605)
