>Addgene plasmid #143605 | TFORF2745 | depositor partial sequence | sequence record 282945 | Insert
ACCGCCACCATGAGCTCCTCCCCCTCCCGCAGTGCCGCCGACATCTACATCCGGGAGTATTTCCACAGCC
ACGTCAGCGGCGGCCACCCCGAGGCCACTCCTCTCCGTGTGATGTACACGGACCGGCCGCTGAGCCAGAC
GGACCCAGTCACGCTGCAGTACTGTTGCCTGACCGACGACCGCCAGGCTTTCCGCCCGCCCACACGGGCA
GAGCTGGCGCGGCACCGCGTGGTGGTCACCACCACCTCCCAGGCCCGTGAGCTCAGGGTGCCGGTCGGCT
TCTTCTCCCACATTCTCATCGATGAGGCGGCCCAGATGCTGGAGTGCGAGGCCCTCACCCCGCTGGCCTA
TGCCTCGCACGGCACCCGCCTCGTGCTGGCGGGCGACCACATGCAGGTCACACCCCGGCTGTTCAGTGTG
GCCAGGGCCCGGGCGGCCGAGCACACGCTGCTGCACCGCCTCTTCCTGTGCTACCAGCAGGAGACTCACG
AGGTGGCGCGGCAGAGCCGCCTGGTCTTCCACGAGAACTACCGCTGCACGGACGCCATTGTCAGCTTCAT
CTCGCGGCACTTCTACGTGGCCAAGGGCAACCCCATCCACGCCAGGGGCAAGGTTCCGCCCCACCCCCGG
CACTACCCGCTCATGTTCTGCCACGTGGCGGGCAGCCCAGACCGGGACATGTCCATGGCGTCCTGGCTGA
ATCTGGCTGAGATTGCGCAGGTCGTCGAGAAGGTGCAGGAGGCCTACAACACCTGGCCCAGCTGCTGGGG
CGGCCGCGAGCAGAGGTGCATCTGTGTCGTTTCCCACGGTGCCCAGGTCAGTGCACTGAGGCAGGAGCTG
AGGAGGCGGGACCTAGGCCAGGTGTCTGTCGGCAGTTTTGAGATCCTGCCAGGGCGGCAGTTCCGGGTCG
TGGTGCTCAGCACTGTGCACACCTGCCAGAGCCTGCTCAGCCCTGGGGCACTGGCCCCTGAGTTCTTCAC
CGACGCCCGCGTGCTCAACACCGTCCTGACCCGCGCCCAGTCCCAGCTGGTGGTAGTGGGGGACGCCGTG
GCCCTCTGCTCCTTCGGGGCCTGCGGCAAGCTCTGGGAGAGCTTCATCCGTGAGTGCGTGGAGCGGCACA
GTGTCTGCCCCGAGGGCCTGTCCATGGAGCAGGTCGAGCAGGGTGTGGCGCAGAGACGGCGCTGGCCTCC
CCGAGGCACACAGGCTGGGGCAGCGGGGAACTGGGAGGCTGCCCCAGAGCCAGTAGGGGACCTGGCCGAG
GAGCAGGCGGCTGTGGTGACGGCCATGGTGAAGGCAGAGCCGGGAGATGAGGCTCTGAGCCCAGCATCCC
GTGACATCACGGCAACCACAGCGCAGACGGAGGCTGCGGCAGCACCAGCAGGAGACGCAGTGAAGGAAGA
CGTGGTGCCCGGGGCCTGTGCGGCAGGAGCGGCTGCTGCAGCGGGCGTGGAGTCCACGGAGGCTGAGGAT
GCAGAGGCTGACTTCTGGCCGTGGGACGGGGAGCTCAACGCTGACGACGCCATCCTACGGGAGCTTCTGG
ACGAGAGCCAGAAGGTGATGGTGACCGTCGGGGAGGACGGGCTGCTGGACACTGTCGCCAGGCCCGAGTC
CCTGCAGCAGGCCCGGCTGTACGAGAACCTGCCCCCGGCTGCGCTACGGAAGCTGCTGCACGCGGAGCCC
GAGCGGTACCGCCACTGCTCTTTCGTGCCAGAGACCTTCGAGCGGGCGTCAGCCATCCCGCTGGACGATG
CCTCCTCGGGCCCCATCCAGGTCAGGGGCCGCCTGGACTGTGGGATGGCCTTCGCCGGGGATGAGGTGCT
GGTGCAGCTCCTTTCGGGAGACAAGGCGCCCGAGGGGCGGCTTCGGGGCCGCGTGCTGGGCGTGCTGAAG
AGGAAGAGGCACGAGCTGGCGTTTGTGTGCCGCATGGACACGTGGGACCCGCGCATCATGGTCCCCATCA
ATGGCTCCGTGACCAAGATCTTCGTGGCCGAGCTGAAGGACCCATCGCAGGTCCCCATCTACAGCCTCCG
GAAGGGCCGGCTGCAGCGTGTGGGGCTTGAGAGGCTCACCGCCGAGGCCCGGCACAGCCGGCTCTTCTGG
GTCCAAATTGTCCTGTGGCGGCAAGGCTTCTACTACCCGCTGGGCATCGTCCGGGAGGTGCTGCCTGAGG
CCAGCACCTGGGAGCAGGGCCTCCGCATCCTCGGCCTGGAGTACAGCTTGAGGGTGCCCCCGTCGGACCA
GGCCACCATCACCAAGGTGCTGCAGAAATACCACACGGAGCTTGGCCGGGTTGCCGGCCGCCGAGAGGAC
TGCCGCGCCTTCTTGACCTTCACTGTGGACCCCCAGGGCGCCTGCAACCTCGATGATGCCCTCAGTGTCC
GAGACCTGGGTCCCAGGTGCGAGGTGGCTGTGCACATCACTGATGTGGCCAGCTTCGTGCCCAGGGACGG
GGTGCTGGACGTGGAGGCGCGAAGGCAGGGCGCTGCGTTCTATGCCCCCGGCAGGGAGCCAGTGCCCATG
CTGCCGGCCAGCCTCTGCCAGGACGTCCTCAGCCTCCTGCCTGGCCGGGACCGCCTGGCCATCTCCCTGT
TCCTCACCATGGAGAAGGCCAGTGGCCAGCTGAAGAGCCTGCGCTTTGCACCCTCCGTGGTCCAGTCTGA
CCGCCAGCTGTCCTACGAGGAGGCGGAGGAGGTGATCAGGCAGCACCCGGGTGCCGGCCGTGAGCTGCCG
GCCCGCCTGGACTCCGTGGACGCCTGCGTCGTGGCCGCGTGCTACTTCTCTCGGCTGCTGCGCCGGCACC
GCCTGCGGTCCGACTGCTTCTATGAGCAGCCGGACGAGGACGGCACCCTGGGCTTCCGCGCGGCCCACAT
CATGGTGAAGGAGTACATGATTCAGTTTAATAGGCTCGTGGCTGAGTTCCTGGTGGGCAGCGAGTGCACG
CGGACGGTCACGCCTCTGCGGTGGCAGCCAGCACCCCGCAGCCAGCAGCTCAAGGCCCTGTGTGAGAAGC
ATGGGGACCGGGTGCCCCTGTCACTGCACCTCGGCCACCACCTGCACGGCGGCGGGGGCAGTCCCCCCGA
CACGCGGCTGCACCTCCTGGCCTCCCTCTGGAAGCAGGTCCAGTTTGCTGCCCGCACCCAGGACTACGAA
CAGATGGTGGACTTGGTCACCACGGACGACATGCACCCATTCCTGGCTCCTGCAGGCCGCGACCTCCGCA
AGGCCCTGGAGCGCTCGGCGTTCGGCCGCTGCGCCCGGGGCCACCAGCAGCAGGGCGGCCACTACTCGCT
GCAGGTGGACTGGTACACGTGGGCCACCTCGCCCATCCGCAGGTACCTGGACGTGGTGTTGCAGCGGCAG
ATCCTGCTGGCGCTGGGCCATGGGGGCTCTGCCTACTCTGCCAGGGACATCGATGGGCTCTGCCAGGCCT
TCAGCCTCCAGCACGCACTTGCCCAGAGCTATCAGCGGCGGGCGCGCAGCCTGCACCTGGCCGTGCAGCT
CAAGGCCCAGCCTCTGGACAAGCTGGGCTTCGTGGTGGACGTGGAGGCGGGCTCCCGCTGCTTCCGGCTG
CTCTTCCCCAGCAACCGGGAGACGCTGCCTGACCCCTGCCCCGTCCCCTACGGCTCCCTGCAGCTGGCCG
AGCACCCCCACGCCCTGGCAGGCCGGCCGGGCCTGCGGCTCCTGTGGCGGCGCCGTGTCTACTCAGCGCA
GGGATCCAGCCCGCCCCTGCCACTGCCTGGCACTGTGCCGGACCCACACACCCTGGCCGTGGAGACGGCC
CTGTGGAAGCAGCTGCTGGAGCTGGTGGAGCTGCAGCGCTGGCCGGAGGCGGCTGCTCTCATCCAGGAGA
AGGGCGAGGCGTCCCAGCGGCGGGAGCTGGTGCAGGTGCAGCGGAGCCACTGTGGCCATTTCCTGGAGGT
GGCCCGGGAGCTGGGCAGTGGGGACACCCTGCAGGTGCAGCTCGGCACCAGCCTGCAGCACGGCTTCCTG
GTACCGAGCCCTCAGCTCTGGACGGTGGCACCGGGCTTCAGCCTCTGCCTGGAGCACGTGGAGCGGCCCG
GAGACTGCTTCTCAGGCCGTGTGTACCGGGCCCCGAGGGACCGGTACCGCGACGTGGATGAGTACGCCTG
CGTGTGGGAACCATTCTGCGCCCTGGAGTCGGCCACCGGCGCGGTTGCCGAGAATGACTCCGTCACACTT
CAGCACCTGAGTGTCTCCTGGGAGGCGTCACGGACGCCGCAGGGGCAGCTGCAGGGCGCCTTCCGCCTGG
AGGCCGCCTTCCTCGAGGAGAACTGTGCCGACATCAACTTCAGCTGCTGCTACCTCTGCATCCGGCTCGA
GGGGCTGCCGGCTCCCACGGCCAGCCCACGCCCTGGGCCCAGCAGCCTCGGCCCTGGCCTGAATGTTGAC
CCCGGCACGTATACCTGGGTGGCCCACGGGCAGACGCAGGACTGGGACCAGGAGCGCCGGGCAGACCGGC
AGGAGGCTCCCAGACGGGTGCACCTCTTCGTCCACCACATGGGCATGGAGAAGGTTCCGGAAGAGGTGCT
GAGGCCGGGCACCCTGTTCACCGTTGAGCTGCTGCCCAAGCAGCTTCCTGATCTCCGCAAGGAGGAAGCC
GTGCGTGGACTAGAGGAGGCGTCCCCGCTGGTCACCAGCATCGCACTGGGCCGGCCTGTCCCGCAGCCCC
TCTGCAGAGTGATCCCCAGCAGGTTCCTGGAGCGGCAGACCTACAACATCCCCGGAGGCCGCCACAAGCT
GAACCCCAGCCAGAACGTGGCGGTCAGGGAGGCTCTGGAGAAGCCTTTCACGGTCATTCAGGGCCCACCA
GGTACAGGGAAGACGATCGTGGGCCTCCACATCGTATTCTGGTTTCATAAATCAAACCAGGAGCAGGTGC
AGCCCGGAGGCCCCCCCCGTGGGGAGAAGCGGCTGGGGGGTCCCTGCATCTTGTACTGCGGCCCCTCCAA
CAAGTCGGTGGATGTCCTGGCAGGACTGCTCCTGAGAAGGATGGAGCTGAAGCCCCTCCGTGTGTACAGT
GAGCAGGCTGAGGCCAGCGAGTTCCCAGTGCCGCGTGTGGGCAGCAGGAAGCTGCTCAGGAAGAGCCCCC
GGGAGGGGAGGCCGAACCAGAGCCTCAGGAGCATCACCCTGCACCACCGGATCCGGCAGGCCCCCAACCC
TTACTCGTCGGAAATCAAGGCCTTTGACACCCGGCTGCAGAGAGGGGAGCTCTTCTCCAGGGAGGACCTG
GTCTGGTACAAGAAGGTCTTGTGGGAGGCTCGGAAGTTCGAGCTGGACCGGCATGAGGTCATCCTCTGCA
CCTGCTCCTGTGCAGCCTCTGCCAGCCTCAAAATCCTGGACGTGAGGCAGATCCTTGTTGACGAGGCAGG
CATGGCCACGGAACCTGAAACCCTCATCCCCCTGGTGCAGTTCCCACAGGCCGAGAAGGTGGTTCTTCTC
GGAGACCACAAGCAGCTGCGGCCTGTGGTCAAGAATGAGCGGCTGCAAAACCTGGGTCTGGACCGGTCTC
TGTTCGAGCGGTACCACGAGGACGCACATATGCTGGACACTCAGTACCGCATGCATGAGGGCATCTGTGC
CTTCCCCTCTGTGGCGTTCTACAAGAGCAAGCTGAAGACGTGGCAGGGCCTGAGGAGGCCGCCCAGTGTC
CTGGGCCACGCTGGCAAGGAGAGCTGCCCTGTCATCTTTGGCCACGTGCAGGGCCACGAGCGGAGCCTGC
TGGTGTCCACGGACGAAGGGAATGAGAACTCCAAGGCCAACCTGGAGGAGGTGGCTGAGGTGGTCCGTAT
CACCAAGCAGCTGACCCTGGGGAGGACCGTAGAGCCCCAGGACATCGCCGTCCTCACGCCCTACAACGCG
CAGGCCTCTGAGATCAGCAAGGCCCTTCGGCGAGAGGGCATCGCCGGGGTGGCCGTGTCCTCCATCACCA
AGAGCCAGGGGAGCGAGTGGCGCTATGTGCTGGTGAGCACCGTCCGCACCTGTGCCAAGAGCGACCTGGA
CCAGCGGCCCACCAAGAGCTGGCTCAAGAAGTTTCTGGGCTTCGTTGTGGACCCCAACCAAGTGAATGTG
GCTGTCACGCGGGCCCAGGAGGGGCTCTGCCTGATCGGAGACCACCTCCTTCTGCGCTGCTGCCCCCTCT
GGCGTAGCCTCCTGGACTTCTGCGAGGCTCAGCAGACCCTCGTGCCTGCCGGCCAGGTGCGCGTCTGCAG
GAGGCCAACTATGCCTTCCTAGTAATGAACTAGTCCGTAACTTGAAAGTATTTCGATTTCTTGGCTTTAT
ATATCTTGTGGAAAGGACGATCAGGTAATCGTAGACATATAACT
