>Addgene plasmid #143605 | TFORF2745 | depositor partial sequence | sequence record 282946 | Barcode
TCAGGTAATCGTAGACATATAACT
